>Addgene plasmid #121752 | IX503: pMVP (L3-L2) OLLAS epitope tag + polyA | addgene full sequence | sequence record 237191 | Addgene NGS Result
CTTTCCTGCGTTATCCCCTGATTCTGTGGATAACCGTATTACCGCCTTTGAGTGAGCTGATACCGCTCGC
CGCAGCCGAACGACCGAGCGCAGCGAGTCAGTGAGCGAGGAAGCGGAAGAGCGCCCAATACGCAAACCGC
CTCTCCCCGCGCGTTGGCCGATTCATTAATGCAGCTGGCACGACAGGTTTCCCGACTGGAAAGCGGGCAG
TGAGCGCAACGCAATTAATACGCGTACCGCTAGCCAGGAAGAGTTTGTAGAAACGCAAAAAGGCCATCCG
TCAGGATGGCCTTCTGCTTAGTTTGATGCCTGGCAGTTTATGGCGGGCGTCCTGCCCGCCACCCTCCGGG
CCGTTGCTTCACAACGTTCAAATCCGCTCCCGGCGGATTTGTCCTACTCAGGAGAGCGTTCACCGACAAA
CAACAGATAAAACGAAAGGCCCAGTCTTCCGACTGAGCCTTTCGTTTTATTTGATGCCTGGCAGTTCCCT
ACTCTCGCGTTAACGCTAGCATGGATGTTTTCCCAGTCACGACGTTGTAAAACGACGGCCAGTCTTAAGC
TCGGGCCCCAAATAATGATTTTATTTTGACTGATAGTGACCTGTTCGTTGCAACAAATTGATGAGCAATG
CTTTTTTATAATGCCAACTTTGTATAATAAAGTTGGTGGCGGATCCAGCGGCTTCGCCAACGAGCTGGGA
CCCAGGCTGATGGGAAAGTAAGAATTCCTAGAGCTCGCTGATCAGCCTCGACTGTGCCTTCTAGTTGCCA
GCCATCTGTTGTTTGCCCCTCCCCCGTGCCTTCCTTGACCCTGGAAGGTGCCACTCCCACTGTCCTTTCC
TAATAAAATGAGGAAATTGCATCGCATTGTCTGAGTAGGTGTCATTCTATTCTGGGGGGTGGGGTGGGGC
AGGACAGCAAGGGGGAGGATTGGGAAGAGAATAGCAGGCATGCTGGGGAGGTACCTGACCCAGCTTTCTT
GTACAAAGTTGGCATTATAAGAAAGCATTGCTTATCAATTTGTTGCAACGAACAGGTCACTATCAGTCAA
AATAAAATCATTATTTGCCATCCAGCTGCAGGGCGGCCGCGATATCCCCTATAGTGAGTCGTATTACATG
GTCATAGCTGTTTCCTGGCAGCTCTGGCCCGTGTCTCAAAATCTCTGATGTTACATTGCACAAGATAAAA
ATATATCATCATGAACAATAAAACTGTCTGCTTACATAAACAGTAATACAAGGGGTGTTATGAGCCATAT
TCAACGGGAAACGTCGAGGCCGCGATTAAATTCCAACATGGATGCTGATTTATATGGGTATAAATGGGCT
CGCGATAATGTCGGGCAATCAGGTGCGACAATCTATCGCTTGTATGGGAAGCCCGATGCGCCAGAGTTGT
TTCTGAAACATGGCAAAGGTAGCGTTGCCAATGATGTTACAGATGAGATGGTCAGACTAAACTGGCTGAC
GGAATTTATGCCTCTTCCGACCATCAAGCATTTTATCCGTACTCCTGATGATGCATGGTTACTCACCACT
GCGATCCCCGGAAAAACAGCATTCCAGGTATTAGAAGAATATCCTGATTCAGGTGAAAATATTGTTGATG
CGCTGGCAGTGTTCCTGCGCCGGTTGCATTCGATTCCTGTTTGTAATTGTCCTTTTAACAGCGATCGCGT
ATTTCGTCTCGCTCAGGCGCAATCACGAATGAATAACGGTTTGGTTGATGCGAGTGATTTTGATGACGAG
CGTAATGGCTGGCCTGTTGAACAAGTCTGGAAAGAAATGCATAAACTTTTGCCATTCTCACCGGATTCAG
TCGTCACTCATGGTGATTTCTCACTTGATAACCTTATTTTTGACGAGGGGAAATTAATAGGTTGTATTGA
TGTTGGACGAGTCGGAATCGCAGACCGATACCAGGATCTTGCCATCCTATGGAACTGCCTCGGTGAGTTT
TCTCCTTCATTACAGAAACGGCTTTTTCAAAAATATGGTATTGATAATCCTGATATGAATAAATTGCAGT
TTCATTTGATGCTCGATGAGTTTTTCTAATCAGAATTGGTTAATTGGTTGTAACACTGGCAGAGCATTAC
GCTGACTTGACGGGACGGCGCAAGCTCATGACCAAAATCCCTTAACGTGAGTTACGCGTCGTTCCACTGA
GCGTCAGACCCCGTAGAAAAGATCAAAGGATCTTCTTGAGATCCTTTTTTTCTGCGCGTAATCTGCTGCT
TGCAAACAAAAAAACCACCGCTACCAGCGGTGGTTTGTTTGCCGGATCAAGAGCTACCAACTCTTTTTCC
GAAGGTAACTGGCTTCAGCAGAGCGCAGATACCAAATACTGTTCTTCTAGTGTAGCCGTAGTTAGGCCAC
CACTTCAAGAACTCTGTAGCACCGCCTACATACCTCGCTCTGCTAATCCTGTTACCAGTGGCTGCTGCCA
GTGGCGATAAGTCGTGTCTTACCGGGTTGGACTCAAGACGATAGTTACCGGATAAGGCGCAGCGGTCGGG
CTGAACGGGGGGTTCGTGCACACAGCCCAGCTTGGAGCGAACGACCTACACCGAACTGAGATACCTACAG
CGTGAGCTATGAGAAAGCGCCACGCTTCCCGAAGGGAGAAAGGCGGACAGGTATCCGGTAAGCGGCAGGG
TCGGAACAGGAGAGCGCACGAGGGAGCTTCCAGGGGGAAACGCCTGGTATCTTTATAGTCCTGTCGGGTT
TCGCCACCTCTGACTTGAGCGTCGATTTTTGTGATGCTCGTCAGGGGGGCGGAGCCTATGGAAAAACGCC
AGCAACGCGGCCTTTTTACGGTTCCTGGCCTTTTGCTGGCCTTTTGCTCACATGTT
Features (pLannotate 1.2.2; 11 found; start..end, strand, type, name):
    121..213     +  CDS            lacI (fragment): lac repressor; lacI; The lac repressor binds to the lac operator to inhibit transcription in E. coli. This inhibition can be relieved by adding lactose or isopropyl-β-D-thiogalactopyranoside (IPTG).
    268..295     -  terminator     rrnB T2 terminator: transcription terminator T2 from the E. coli rrnB gene
    427..470     +  terminator     rrnB T1 terminator: Escherichia coli rrnB; transcription terminator T1 from the E. coli rrnB gene
    517..553     -  CDS            lacZα (fragment): LacZα fragment of β-galactosidase; lacZ fragment
    570..665     +  protein_bind   attL3: mutant version of attL; recombination site for the Gateway® LR reaction LR Clonase™
    677..718     +  CDS            OLLAS tag: Escherichia coli OmpF Linker and mouse Langerin fusion sequence tag (Park et al., 2008)
    752..863     +  polyA_signal   bGH poly(A) signal: bovine growth hormone polyadenylation signal
    968..1067    -  protein_bind   attL2: mutant version of attL; recombination site for the Gateway® LR reaction LR Clonase™
   1098..1116    -  promoter       T7 promoter: promoter for bacteriophage T7 RNA polymerase
   1250..2059    +  CDS            KanR: aminoglycoside phosphotransferase; aph(3')-Ia; confers resistance to kanamycin in bacteria or G418 (Geneticin®) in eukaryotes
   2206..2794    +  rep_origin     ori: high-copy-number ColE1/pMB1/pBR322/pUC origin of replication
