[The description below was written by a language model from this plasmid's Addgene catalogue record and pLannotate feature annotations shown in this document.]
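Description:
IX503: pMVP (L3-L2) OLLAS epitope tag + polyA is a Gateway entry plasmid from the pMVP modular cloning platform, built on the Invitrogen pDONR221 P3-P2 backbone. It is a small bacterial plasmid of about 2.9 kb, maintained at high copy in E. coli through a ColE1/pUC-type origin and selected with kanamycin via the aminoglycoside phosphotransferase (KanR) gene. The backbone also carries the usual pDONR features upstream of the recombination cassette: rrnB T1 and T2 transcription terminators, which insulate the insert from read-through transcription, short residual lacI and lacZα fragments, and a T7 promoter beyond the attL2 side. M13 forward and reverse primer sites flank the cassette for sequencing.

The payload is a synthetic insert of roughly 300 bp bounded by attL3 and attL2 recombination sites. It contains the coding sequence for the OLLAS epitope tag (a short peptide derived from an E. coli OmpF linker and mouse Langerin fusion, recognised by a specific antibody), followed by the bovine growth hormone polyadenylation signal. The plasmid has no promoter or gene of interest of its own; it is a terminal module. In a 3- or 4-component MultiSite Gateway Pro LR reaction, the attL3-attL2 fragment is joined downstream of other entry modules, such as those supplying a promoter and an open reading frame, and assembled into a destination vector. The result is an expression cassette in which the gene of interest carries a C-terminal OLLAS fusion and its transcript is terminated by the bGH poly(A) signal. This allows tagged proteins to be detected or immunoprecipitated without gene-specific antibodies.
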