Addgene plasmid #121752: IX503: pMVP (L3-L2) OLLAS epitope tag + polyA
Purpose: pMVP L3-L2 entry plasmid, contains OLLAS epitope tag + polyA for 3- or 4-component MultiSite Gateway Pro assembly. Allows C-term epitope fusion to a gene of interest.
Depositing lab: Christopher Newgard. Depositing organization: Duke University. Publication: Creation of versatile cloning platforms for transgene expression and dCas9-based epigenome editing. Haldeman JM, Conway AE, Arlotto ME, Slentz DH, Muoio DM, Becker TC, Newgard CB. Nucleic Acids Res. 2018 Dec 27. pii: 5264291. doi: 10.1093/nar/gky1286. PubMed 30590691.
Backbone
  Vector backbone: pDONR221 P3-P2
  Backbone manufacturer: Invitrogen
  Backbone size w/o insert (bp): 2555
  Vector type: Synthetic Biology ; pMVP Gateway Entry Plasmid
Growth in bacteria
  Bacterial resistance: Kanamycin, 50 μg/mL
  Growth temperature: 37°C
  Growth strain: DH5alpha
  Copy number: High Copy
Gene/Insert
  Gene/Insert name: OLLAS epitope tag + polyA
  Species: Synthetic
  Insert size (bp): 301
  Cloning method: Gateway Cloning
  Sequencing primers: 5′ M13F; 3′ M13R
Terms and licenses: Academic/Nonprofit Terms; Industry Terms: Not Available to Industry
How to cite: IX503: pMVP (L3-L2) OLLAS epitope tag + polyA was a gift from Christopher Newgard (Addgene plasmid # 121752 ; http://n2t.net/addgene:121752 ; RRID:Addgene_121752)
